>Addgene plasmid #195406 | K202R-short-UBASH3A-V5-6xHis | addgene full sequence | sequence record 386307 | Addgene NGS Result
AATATTATTGAAGCATTTATCAGGGTTATTGTCTCATGAGCGGATACATATTTGAATGTATTTAGAAAAA
TAAACAAATAGGGGTTCCGCGCACATTTCCCCGAAAAGTGCCACCTGACGTCGACGGATCGGGAGATCTC
CCGATCCCCTATGGTGCACTCTCAGTACAATCTGCTCTGATGCCGCATAGTTAAGCCAGTATCTGCTCCC
TGCTTGTGTGTTGGAGGTCGCTGAGTAGTGCGCGAGCAAAATTTAAGCTACAACAAGGCAAGGCTTGACC
GACAATTGCATGAAGAATCTGCTTAGGGTTAGGCGTTTTGCGCTGCTTCGCGATGTACGGGCCAGATATA
CGCGTTGACATTGATTATTGACTAGGCTTTTGCAAAAAGCTTTGCAAAGATGGATAAAGTTTTAAACAGA
GAGGAATCTTTGCAGCTAATGGACCTTCTAGGTCTTGAAAGGAGTGGGAATTGGCTCCGGTGCCCGTCAG
TGGGCAGAGCGCACATCGCCCACAGTCCCCGAGAAGTTGGGGGGAGGGGTCGGCAATTGAACCGGTGCCT
AGAGAAGGTGGCGCGGGGTAAACTGGGAAAGTGATGTCGTGTACTGGCTCCGCCTTTTTCCCGAGGGTGG
GGGAGAACCGTATATAAGTGCAGTAGTCGCCGTGAACGTTCTTTTTCGCAACGGGTTTGCCGCCAGAACA
CAGGTAAGTGCCGTGTGTGGTTCCCGCGGGCCTGGCCTCTTTACGGGTTATGGCCCTTGCGTGCCTTGAA
TTACTTCCACCTGGCTGCAGTACGTGATTCTTGATCCCGAGCTTCGGGTTGGAAGTGGGTGGGAGAGTTC
GAGGCCTTGCGCTTAAGGAGCCCCTTCGCCTCGTGCTTGAGTTGAGGCCTGGCCTGGGCGCTGGGGCCGC
CGCGTGCGAATCTGGTGGCACCTTCGCGCCTGTCTCGCTGCTTTCGATAAGTCTCTAGCCATTTAAAATT
TTTGATGACCTGCTGCGACGCTTTTTTTCTGGCAAGATAGTCTTGTAAATGCGGGCCAAGATCTGCACAC
TGGTATTTCGGTTTTTGGGGCCGCGGGCGGCGACGGGGCCCGTGCGTCCCAGCGCACATGTTCGGCGAGG
CGGGGCCTGCGAGCGCGGCCACCGAGAATCGGACGGGGGTAGTCTCAAGCTGGCCGGCCTGCTCTGGTGC
CTGGCCTCGCGCCGCCGTGTATCGCCCCGCCCTGGGCGGCAAGGCTGGCCCGGTCGGCACCAGTTGCGTG
AGCGGAAAGATGGCCGCTTCCCGGCCCTGCTGCAGGGAGCTCAAAATGGAGGACGCGGCGCTCGGGAGAG
CGGGCGGGTGAGTCACCCACACAAAGGAAAAGGGCCTTTCCGTCCTCAGCCGTCGCTTCATGTGACTCCA
CGGAGTACCGGGCGCCGTCCAGGCACCTCGATTAGTTCTCGAGCTTTTGGAGTACGTCGTCTTTAGGTTG
GGGGGAGGGGTTTTATGCGATGGAGTTTCCCCACACTGAGTGGGTGGAGACTGAAGTTAGGCCAGCTTGG
CACTTGATGTAATTCTCCTTGGAATTTGCCCTTTTTGAGTTTGGATCTTGGTTCATTCTCAAGCCTCAGA
CAGTGGTTCAAAGTTTTTTTCTTCCATTTCAGGTGTCGTGAGGAATTAGCTTGGTACTAATACGACTCAC
TATAGGGAGACCCAAGCTGGCTAGGTAAGCTTGATCAACAAGTTTGTACAAAAAAGCAGGCTTCATGGCA
GCGGGGGAGACGCAGCTCTACGCCAAGGTCTCCAACAAGCTCAAGAGCCGCAGCAGCCCCTCGCTCCTGG
AGCCCCTCCTGGCCATGGGCTTCCCGGTGCACACCGCGCTGAAAGCGTTGGCAGCCACGGGGAGGAAGAC
GGCGGAGGAGGCCTTGGCCTGGCTGCATGATCATTGCAATGACCCTTCCCTAGACGACCCCATCCCCCAG
GAGTATGCCCTTTTCCTCTGTCCAACGGGGCCCCTGCTGGAAAAACTTCAAGAGTTCTGGAGAGAGAGCA
AGCGCCAGTGTGCAAAGAACAGAGCTCATGAGGTCTTCCCACACGTGACACTCTGTGACTTCTTCACGTG
TGAAGACCAGAAGGTGGAATGCCTGTACGAGGCGCTGAAGAGAGCTGGAGACAGGCTCCTGGGCTCCTTC
CCCACGGCCGTGCCTCTGGCTCTCCACTCCTCCATCAGCTACCTCGGCTTCTTCGTCAGTGGCAGCCCCG
CAGACGTCATCCGGGAATTCGCCATGACCTTCGCCACGGAAGCATCTCTCTTAGCAGACTGCTCCGTGAA
GCCTTGCACCAAACAGCTGCATCTGACCTTGGCCCACCGGTTCTACCCCCACCACCAGAGGACGCTGGAG
CAGCTGGCCAGAGCCATCCCCCTGGGCCACAGCTGCCAGTGGACCGCAGCACTCTACTCCCGAGACATGC
GCTTTGTGCACTACCAGACCCTGAGAGCCCTATTCCAGTACAAACCCCAGAACGTGGATGAGCTGACGCT
AAGTCCTGGTGACTACATCTTTGTGGACCCCACGCAGCAGGACGAAGCCAGCGAGGGCTGGGTGATTGGG
ATCTCACAGCGGACGGGCTGCCGGGGCTTCCTGCCGGAAAACTACACGGATCGAGCCAGTGAGTCTGACA
CGTGGGTGAAGCACAGGATGTACACCTTCAGTCTAGCCACAGACCTGAACTCCAGAAAGGATGGTGAAGC
CAGCAGCAGATGCAGCGGGGAATTTCTTCCACAAACGGCAAGGAGTCTTAGCAGCTTACAGGCCTTGCAG
GCTACCGTTGCAAGGAAGAGTGTGCTGGTGGTTCGCCACGGGGAGAGAGTGGATCAGATCTTCGGGAAGG
CATGGCTGCAGCAATGCTCCACTCCTGATGGGAAATACTACAGGCCAGACCTGAATTTCCCCTGCAGTCT
GCCCAGACGGAGTCGTGGGATCAAAGACTTTGAAAACGATCCCCCATTATCATCGTGTGGCATTTTCCAG
TCCAGAATTGCAGGGGACGCGCTACTGGACAGTGGTATCAGAATCAGCTCTGTGTTTGCCTCCCCAGCCC
TCCGCTGTGTGCAGACGGCCAAACTCATCCTGGAAGAACTCAAACTGGAGAAAAAAATCAAGATACGAGT
GGAACCTGGAATCTTTGAATGGACAAAATGGGAAGCTGGCAAGACCACCCCAACCCTCATGAGCCTGGAA
GAGCTGAAAGAGGCAAATTTCAACATTGACACTGATTACAGGCCCGCGTTTCCCCTGTCCGCCCTCATGC
CGGCCGAGAGCTACCAGGAGTACATGGACAGGTGCACGGCGAGCATGGTGCAAATCGTCAACACCTGTCC
GCAGGACACGGGTGTCATCCTAATTGTGAGTCACGGCTCCACTCTGGACTCCTGCACGCGGCCACTGCTC
GGGCTGCCGCCCCGGGAATGTGGGGATTTTGCCCAACTCGTGAGAAAGATCCCTTCCCTGGGCATGTGCT
TCTGTGAAGAAAATAAAGAGGAAGGAAAATGGGAGTTGGTGAACCCACCGGTGAAGACCCTGACCCACGG
GGCGAACGCAGCATTTAACTGGAGGAACTGGATCTCAGGCAACAACCCAGCTTTCTTGTACAAAGTGGTT
GATCTAGAGGGCCCGCGGTTCGAAGGTAAGCCTATCCCTAACCCTCTCCTCGGTCTCGATTCTACGCGTA
CCGGTCATCATCACCATCACCATTGAGTTTAAACCCGCTGATCAGCCTCGACTGTGCCTTCTAGTTGCCA
GCCATCTGTTGTTTGCCCCTCCCCCGTGCCTTCCTTGACCCTGGAAGGTGCCACTCCCACTGTCCTTTCC
TAATAAAATGAGGAAATTGCATCGCATTGTCTGAGTAGGTGTCATTCTATTCTGGGGGGTGGGGTGGGGC
AGGACAGCAAGGGGGAGGATTGGGAAGACAATAGCAGGCATGCTGGGGATGCGGTGGGCTCTATGGCTTC
TGAGGCGGAAAGAACCAGCTGGGGCTCTAGGGGGTATCCCC
[124 nt withheld, positions 4032-4155]
C
[91 nt withheld, positions 4157-4247]
A
[49 nt withheld, positions 4249-4297]
CCTTTGACGTTGGAGTCCACGTTCTTT
[37 nt withheld, positions 4325-4361]
ACCCTATCTCGGTCTATTCTTTTGATTTATAAGGGATTTTGCCGATTTCGGCCTATTGGTTAAAAAATGA
GCTGATTTAACAAAAATTTAACGCGAATTAATTCTGTGGAATGTGTGTCAGTTAGGGTGTGGAAAGTCCC
CAGGCTCCCCAGCAGGCAGAAGTATGCAAAGCATGCATCTCAATTAGTCAGCAACCAGGTGTGGAAAGTC
CCCAGGCTCCCCAGCAGGCAGAAGTATGCAAAGCATGCATCTCAATTAGTCAGCAACCATAGTCCCGCCC
CTAACTCCGCCCATCCCGCCCCTAACTCCGCCCAGTTCCGCCCATTCTCCGCCCCATGGCTGACTAATTT
TTTTTATTTATGCAGAGGCCGAGGCCGCCTCTGCCTCTGAGCTATTCCAGAAGTAGTGAGGAGGCTTTTT
TGGAGGCCTAGGCTTTTGCAAAAAGCTCCCGGGAGCTTGTATATCCATTTTCGGATCTGATCAGCACGTG
TTGACAATTAATCATCGGCATAGTATATCGGCATAGTATAATACGACAAGGTGAGGAACTAAACCATGGC
CAAGCCTTTGTCTCAAGAAGAATCCACCCTCATTGAAAGAGCAACGGCTACAATCAACAGCATCCCCATC
TCTGAAGACTACAGCGTCGCCAGCGCAGCTCTCTCTAGCGACGGCCGCATCTTCACTGGTGTCAATGTAT
ATCATTTTACTGGGGGACCTTGTGCAGAACTCGTGGTGCTGGGCACTGCTGCTGCTGCGGCAGCTGGCAA
CCTGACTTGTATCGTCGCGATCGGAAATGAGAACAGGGGCATCTTGAGCCCCTGCGGACGGTGCCGACAG
GTGCTTCTCGATCTGCATCCTGGGATCAAAGCCATAGTGAAGGACAGTGATGGACAGCCGACGGCAGTTG
GGATTCGTGAATTGCTGCCCTCTGGTTATGTGTGGGAGGGCTAAGCACTTCGTGGCCGAGGAGCAGGACT
GACACGTGCTACGAGATTTCGATTCCACCGCCGCCTTCTATGAAAGGTTGGGCTTCGGAATCGTTTTCCG
GGACGCCGGCTGGATGATCCTCCAGCGCGGGGATCTCATGCTGGAGTTCTTCGCCCACCCCAACTTGTTT
ATTGCAGCTTATAATGGTTACAAATAAAGCAATAGCATCACAAATTTCACAAATAAAGCATTTTTTTCAC
TGCATTCTAGTTGTGGTTTGTCCAAACTCATCAATGTATCTTATCATGTCTGTATACCGTCGACCTCTAG
CTAGAGCTTGGCGTAATCATGGTCATAGCTGTTTCCTGTGTGAAATTGTTATCCGCTCACAATTCCACAC
AACATACGAGCCGGAAGCATAAAGTGTAAAGCCTGGGGTGCCTAATGAGTGAGCTAACTCACATTAATTG
CGTTGCGCTCACTGCCCGCTTTCCAGTCGGGAAACCTGTCGTGCCAGCTGCATTAATGAATCGGCCAACG
CGCGGGGAGAGGCGGTTTGCGTATTGGGCGCTCTTCCGCTTCCTCGCTCACTGACTCGCTGCGCTCGGTC
GTTCGGCTGCGGCGAGCGGTATCAGCTCACTCAAAGGCGGTAATACGGTTATCCACAGAATCAGGGGATA
ACGCAGGAAAGAACATGTGAGCAAAAGGCCAGGAACCGTAAAAAGGCCGCGTTGCTGGCGTTTTTCCATA
GGCTCCGCCCCCCTGACGAGCATCACAAAAATCGACGCTCAAGTCAGAGGTGGCGAAACCCGACAGGACT
ATAAAGATACCAGGCGTTTCCCCCTGGAAGCTCCCTCGTGCGCTCTCCTGTTCCGACCCTGCCGCTTACC
GGATACCTGTCCGCCTTTCTCCCTTCGGGAAGCGTGGCGCTTTCTCATAGCTCACGCTGTAGGTATCTCA
GTTCGGTGTAGGTCGTTCGCTCCAAGCTGGGCTGTGTGCACGAACCCCCCGTTCAGCCCGACCGCTGCGC
CTTATCCGGTAACTATCGTCTTGAGTCCAACCCGGTAAGACACGACTTATCGCCACTGGCAGCAGCCACT
GGTAACAGGATTAGCAGAGCGAGGTATGTAGGCGGTGCTACAGAGTTCTTGAAGTGGTGGCCTAACTACG
GCTACACTAGAAGAACAGTATTTGGTATCTGCGCTCTGCTGAAGCCAGTTACCTTCGGAAAAAGAGTTGG
TAGCTCTTGATCCGGCAAACAAACCACCGCTGGTAGCGGTGGTTTTTTTGTTTGCAAGCAGCAGATTACG
CGCAGAAAAAAAGGATCTCAAGAAGATCCTTTGATCTTTTCTACGGGGTCTGACGCTCAGTGGAACGAAA
ACTCACGTTAAGGGATTTTGGTCATGAGATTATCAAAAAGGATCTTCACCTAGATCCTTTTAAATTAAAA
ATGAAGTTTTAAATCAATCTAAAGTATATATGAGTAAACTTGGTCTGACAGTTACCAATGCTTAATCAGT
GAGGCACCTATCTCAGCGATCTGTCTATTTCGTTCATCCATAGTTGCCTGACTCCCCGTCGTGTAGATAA
CTACGATACGGGAGGGCTTACCATCTGGCCCCAGTGCTGCAATGATACCGCGAGACCCACGCTCACCGGC
TCCAGATTTATCAGCAATAAACCAGCCAGCCGGAAGGGCCGAGCGCAGAAGTGGTCCTGCAACTTTATCC
GCCTCCATCCAGTCTATTAATTGTTGCCGGGAAGCTAGAGTAAGTAGTTCGCCAGTTAATAGTTTGCGCA
ACGTTGTTGCCATTGCTACAGGCATCGTGGTGTCACGCTCGTCGTTTGGTATGGCTTCATTCAGCTCCGG
TTCCCAACGATCAAGGCGAGTTACATGATCCCCCATGTTGTGCAAAAAAGCGGTTAGCTCCTTCGGTCCT
CCGATCGTTGTCAGAAGTAAGTTGGCCGCAGTGTTATCACTCATGGTTATGGCAGCACTGCATAATTCTC
TTACTGTCATGCCATCCGTAAGATGCTTTTCTGTGACTGGTGAGTACTCAACCAAGTCATTCTGAGAATA
GTGTATGCGGCGACCGAGTTGCTCTTGCCCGGCGTCAATACGGGATAATACCGCGCCACATAGCAGAACT
TTAAAAGTGCTCATCATTGGAAAACGTTCTTCGGGGCGAAAACTCTCAAGGATCTTACCGCTGTTGAGAT
CCAGTTCGATGTAACCCACTCGTGCACCCAACTGATCTTCAGCATCTTTTACTTTCACCAGCGTTTCTGG
GTGAGCAAAAACAGGAAGGCAAAATGCCGCAAAAAAGGGAATAAGGGCGACACGGAAATGTTGAATACTC
ATACTCTTCCTTTTTC
Features (pLannotate 1.2.2; 25 found; start..end, strand, type, name):
    150..202     -  misc_feature   bom (fragment): basis of mobility region from pBR322
    357..375     +  enhancer       CMV enhancer (fragment): human cytomegalovirus immediate early enhancer
    400..466     +  CDS            small t antigen (fragment): SV40 (simian virus 40) small t antigen
    473..1651    +  promoter       EF-1α promoter: strong constitutive promoter for human elongation factor EF-1α
   1668..1686    +  promoter       T7 promoter: promoter for bacteriophage T7 RNA polymerase
   1718..1742    +  protein_bind   attB1: mutant version of attB; recombination site for the Gateway® BP reaction BP Clonase™
   1745..3613    +  CDS            UBASH3A (fragment): UBS3A_HUMAN - Also known as STS2. Experimental evidence at protein level: Swiss-Prot protein existence level 1. Interferes with CBL-mediated down-regulation and degradation of receptor-type tyrosine kinases. Promotes accumulation of activated target receptors, such as T-cell receptors, EGFR and PDGFRB, on the cell surface. Exhibits negligigle protein tyrosine phosphatase activity at neutral pH. May act as a dominant-negative regulator of UBASH3B- dependent dephosphorylation. May inhibit dynamin-dependent endocytic pathways by functionally sequestering dynamin via its SH3 domain. From Homo sapi
   3615..3639    -  protein_bind   attB2: mutant version of attB; recombination site for the Gateway® BP reaction BP Clonase™
   3665..3706    +  CDS            V5 tag: epitope tag from simian virus 5
   3762..3986    +  polyA_signal   bGH poly(A) signal: bovine growth hormone polyadenylation signal
   3990..4011    +  promoter       SV40 promoter (fragment): SV40 enhancer and early promoter
   4032..4460    +  rep_origin     f1 ori (sequence partly withheld): f1 bacteriophage origin of replication; arrow indicates direction of (+) strand synthesis
   4474..4803    +  promoter       SV40 promoter: SV40 enhancer and early promoter
   4851..4898    +  promoter       EM7 promoter: synthetic bacterial promoter&nbsp
   4917..5315    +  CDS            BSD: blasticidin S deaminase; Aspergillus terreus BSD; confers resistance to blasticidin
   5316..5343    +  CDS            BleoR (fragment): antibiotic-binding protein; Sh ble from Streptoalloteichus hindustanus; confers resistance to bleomycin, phleomycin, and Zeocin™
   5353..5478    +  CDS            ble (fragment): BLE_KLEPN - Experimental evidence at protein level: Swiss-Prot protein existence level 1. Binding protein with a strong affinity to the bleomycin family of antibiotics. Binds to CL990; an antimitotic-antibiotic compound. From Klebsiella pneumoniae.
   5473..5594    +  polyA_signal   SV40 poly(A) signal: SV40 polyadenylation signal
   5667..5683    -  protein_bind   lac operator: The lac repressor binds to the lac operator to inhibit transcription in E. coli. This inhibition can be relieved by adding lactose or isopropyl-β-D-thiogalactopyranoside (IPTG). lac repressor encoded by lacI
   5691..5721    -  promoter       lac promoter: promoter for the E. coli lac operon
   5736..5757    -  protein_bind   CAP binding site: CAP binding activates transcription in the presence of cAMP. E. coli catabolite activator protein
   5770..5862    -  CDS            lacI (fragment): lac repressor; lacI; The lac repressor binds to the lac operator to inhibit transcription in E. coli. This inhibition can be relieved by adding lactose or isopropyl-β-D-thiogalactopyranoside (IPTG).
   6034..6622    -  rep_origin     ori: high-copy-number ColE1/pMB1/pBR322/pUC origin of replication
   6793..7653    -  CDS            AmpR: β-lactamase; bla; confers resistance to ampicillin, carbenicillin, and related antibiotics
   7654..91      -  promoter       AmpR promoter (across the origin): bla
