[The description below was written by a language model from this plasmid's Addgene catalogue record and pLannotate feature annotations shown in this document.]
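Description:
K202R-short-UBASH3A-V5-6xHis is a mammalian expression plasmid of about 7.7 kb built on the Gateway destination vector pEF-DEST51. It is propagated in E. coli through a high-copy ColE1/pUC-type origin and selected with ampicillin via the β-lactamase gene. An f1 origin is also present, which permits single-stranded DNA production. For selection in mammalian cells the backbone carries a blasticidin S deaminase (BSD) gene. An SV40 early promoter drives it in eukaryotic cells, a synthetic EM7 promoter drives it in bacteria, and the cassette ends in an SV40 polyadenylation signal. Several other short annotated hits (CMV enhancer, small t antigen, bleomycin-resistance, lacI and bom fragments) are partial matches and probably backbone remnants rather than functional elements.

The payload is the short isoform of human UBASH3A (also known as TULA, CLIP4 or STS-2) carrying a lysine-to-arginine substitution at position 202. It was inserted by Gateway recombination and is therefore flanked by attB1 and attB2 sites. Transcription is driven by the strong constitutive human EF-1α promoter and terminated by the bovine growth hormone polyadenylation signal. A T7 promoter just upstream of attB1 could support in vitro transcription or serve as a sequencing primer site. The open reading frame runs through attB2 into a backbone-encoded C-terminal V5 epitope, and according to the catalogue entry a 6xHis tag follows it, although the feature table annotates only V5. These tags allow detection and affinity or immunoprecipitation of the protein. UBASH3A modulates cell-surface levels of receptors such as the T-cell receptor. The associated study concerns its regulation of TCR-CD3 complex synthesis and dynamics, so this construct is probably meant for comparing the K202R mutant with the wild-type protein in transfected cells. The record does not state the functional rationale for the mutation.
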