Addgene plasmid #195406: K202R-short-UBASH3A-V5-6xHis
Purpose: Mammalian expression of human K202R short-form UBASH3A with V5-6xHis tag
Depositing lab: Patrick Concannon. Depositing organization: University of Florida. Publication: UBASH3A Regulates the Synthesis and Dynamics of TCR-CD3 Complexes. Ge Y, Paisie TK, Chen S, Concannon P. J Immunol. 2019 Dec 1;203(11):2827-2836. doi: 10.4049/jimmunol.1801338. Epub 2019 Oct 28. PubMed 31659016.
Backbone
  Vector backbone: pEF-DEST51
  Vector type: Mammalian Expression
Growth in bacteria
  Bacterial resistance: Ampicillin, 100 μg/mL
  Growth temperature: 37°C
  Growth strain: DH5alpha
  Copy number: Unknown
Gene/Insert
  Gene/Insert name: UBASH3A
  Species: H. sapiens (human)
  Mutation: K202R
  Entrez Gene: UBASH3A (a.k.a. TULA, CLIP4, STS-2)
  Tag / fusion protein: V5-6xHis (C terminal on backbone)
  Cloning method: Gateway Cloning
Terms and licenses: Academic/Nonprofit Terms; Industry Terms: Not Available to Industry
How to cite: K202R-short-UBASH3A-V5-6xHis was a gift from Patrick Concannon (Addgene plasmid # 195406 ; http://n2t.net/addgene:195406 ; RRID:Addgene_195406)
